Addgene plasmid #45634: pCDNA3.1 AT1AR-TSTS/4A
Depositing lab: Robert Lefkowitz. Publication: Stable interaction between beta-arrestin 2 and angiotensin type 1A receptor is required for beta-arrestin 2-mediated activation of extracellular signal-regulated kinases 1 and 2. Wei H, Ahn S, Barnes WG, Lefkowitz RJ. J Biol Chem. 2004 Nov 12;279(46):48255-61. Epub 2004 Sep 7. 10.1074/jbc.M406205200 PubMed 15355986.
Backbone
  Vector backbone: pcDNA3.1/Zeo
  Backbone manufacturer: Invitrogen
  Backbone size w/o insert (bp): 5000
  Total vector size (bp): 6254
  Vector type: Mammalian Expression
  Selectable markers: Zeocin
Growth in bacteria
  Bacterial resistance: Ampicillin, 100 μg/mL
  Growth temperature: 37°C
  Growth strain: DH5alpha
  Copy number: High Copy
Gene/Insert
  Gene/Insert name: AT1AR-TSTS/A (alt names: AT1AR; Agtr1; angiotensin II receptor, type 1)
  Species: R. norvegicus (rat)
  Insert size (bp): 1254
  Mutation: Thr332, Ser335, Thr336, and Ser338 all changed to Alanine
  Entrez Gene: Agtr1a (a.k.a. AT1, AT1A, AT1R, Agtr1)
  Promoter: CMV
  Tag / fusion protein: HA (N terminal on insert)
  Cloning method: Restriction Enzyme; 5′ cloning site HindIII (not destroyed); 3′ cloning site XbaI (not destroyed)
  Sequencing primers: 5′ CMV-F; T7; 3′ BGH-rev
Resource information
  A portion of this plasmid was derived from a plasmid made by: The template pcDNA3.1 expression plasmid encoding hemagglutinin (HA) epitope-tagged AT1A receptors was provided by M. G. Caron (Duke University).
Terms and licenses: Academic/Nonprofit Terms; Industry Terms: Not Available to Industry
Depositor comments: Mutant AT1A receptors were generated by mutagenesis PCR using pcDNA3.1-HA-AT1A receptor (provided by M. G. Caron, Duke University) as a template and a QuikChange multisite-directed mutagenesis kit (Stratagene) according to the manufacturer’s instructions. The primer for the TSTS/A receptor was: 5' p-CTCAAGCCTGTCTGCGAAAATGGCCGCTTGCTTACCGGCCTTC 3'. N4D mutation introduced to prevent glycosylation at this consensus site and steric hindrance of antibody binding.
How to cite: pCDNA3.1 AT1AR-TSTS/4A was a gift from Robert Lefkowitz (Addgene plasmid # 45634 ; http://n2t.net/addgene:45634 ; RRID:Addgene_45634)
