[The description below was written by a language model from this plasmid's Addgene catalogue record.]
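Description:
pCDNA3.1 AT1AR-TSTS/4A is a mammalian expression plasmid built on the commercial pcDNA3.1/Zeo backbone, with a total size of about 6.25 kb. It is propagated in E. coli as a high-copy plasmid under ampicillin selection, and it carries a Zeocin resistance marker that allows selection of transfected mammalian cells, including the derivation of stable lines.

The payload is a roughly 1.25 kb cDNA encoding the rat angiotensin II type 1A receptor (Agtr1a), a G protein-coupled receptor. It is inserted between the HindIII and XbaI sites, both of which are retained, and is driven by the strong constitutive CMV promoter. The listed sequencing primers point to a T7 priming site upstream of the insert and a BGH region downstream of it. The receptor has an N-terminal HA epitope tag for antibody-based detection. The depositor notes an additional N4D substitution that removes a consensus glycosylation site, so that a glycan does not sterically hinder antibody binding to the tag.

The defining feature is a cluster of four alanine substitutions, at Thr332, Ser335, Thr336 and Ser338. They were introduced by multisite-directed mutagenesis of a wild-type HA-AT1A receptor plasmid. The associated publication examines whether a stable interaction between beta-arrestin 2 and the AT1A receptor is required for beta-arrestin 2-mediated activation of ERK1/2. The construct therefore appears to be intended as a mutant for comparison with the wild-type receptor in transfected cells in studies of beta-arrestin binding and downstream signalling. No feature table was supplied, so element positions and other backbone details are not given in the record.
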