>Addgene plasmid #45634 | pCDNA3.1 AT1AR-TSTS/4A | addgene partial sequence | sequence record 65174 | CMV-F 5'-CGCAAATGGGCGGTAGGCGTG-3'
GGCTACTAGAGAACCACTGCTTACTGGCTTATCGAAATTAATACGACTCACTATAGGGAGACCCAAGCTG
GCTAGCGTTTAAACTTAAGCTTACCATGTACCCATACGACGTCCCAGACTACGCCGCCCTTGACTCTTCT
GCTGAAGATGGTATCAAAAGAATCCAAGATGACTGCCCCAAGGCTGGCAGGCACAGTTACATATTTGTCA
TGATCCCTACCCTCTACAGCATCATCTTTGTGGTGGGAATATTTGGAAACAGCTTGGTGGTGATTGTCAT
TTACTTTTACATGAAGCTGAAGACTGTGGCCAGCGTCTTTCTTCTCAATCTCGCCTTGGCTGACTTATGC
TTTTTGCTGACTTTGCCCCTGTGGGCAGTCTATACCGCTATGGAGTACCGCTGGCCCTTCGGCAATCACC
TATGTAAGATCGCTTCGGCCAGCGTGAGCTTCAACCTCTACGCCAGTGTGTTCCTTCTCACGTGTCTCAG
CATCGACCGCTACCTGGCCATCGTCCACCCAATGAAGTCTCGCCTTCGCCGCACGATGCTGGTGGCCAAA
GTCACCTGCATCATCATCTGGCTGATGGCTGGCTTGGCCAGTTTGCCAGCTGTCATCCACCGAAATGTAT
ACTTCATCGAGAACACCAATATCACAGTGTGCGCGTTTCATTATGAGTCTCGGAATTCGACGCTCCCCAT
AGGGCTGGGCCTTACCAAGAATATTCTGGGCTTCTTGTTCCCTTTCCTTATCATTCTCACCAGCTATACC
CTTATTTGGAAAGCTCTAA
