>Addgene plasmid #45634 | pCDNA3.1 AT1AR-TSTS/4A | addgene partial sequence | sequence record 65181 | BGH-Rev 5'-TAGAAGGCACAGTCGAGG-3'
AGCATGCTCGAGCGGCCGCCAGTGTGATGGATGGCAGGGTGAATGGTCCTTTGGTCGTAAGCCATTTAGT
CAGAGGCTGCCCTGGCTTCTGTCAGGGCATTACATTGCCAGTGTGCTTTGAACCTGTCACTCCACCTCAA
AACAAGACGCAGGCTTTTTGGCCGATGAGCTCATGTTATCCGAAGGCCGGTAAGCAAGCGCGGCCATTTT
CGCAGACAGGCTTGAGTGGGACTTGGCCTTTGGGGGAATATATTTCAGGAGCTGGAGGAAATACTTTTTA
AATTTCTTCCCCAGAAAGCCGTAGAACAGAGGGTTCAGGCAGTTGTTAAAATACGCTATGCAGATGGTGA
TGGGCATGGCAGTGTCCACGATGTCAGAAATTTTACAGTCATGGATGACGCCCAGCTGAATCAGCACATC
CAGGAAAGTGAATATTTGGTGGGGGACCCAGGAAAAGAAGAAGAAAAGCACAATCGCCATAATTATCCTA
AAGATGTCATCGTTTCTTGGTTTGTTCTTTTGAATTTCATAAGCCTTCTTTAGAGCTTTCCAAATAAGGG
TATAGCTGGTGAGAATGATAAGGAAAGGGAACAAGAAGCCCAGAATATTCTTGGTAAGGCCCAGCCCTAT
GGGGAGCGTCGAATTCCGAGACTCATAATGAAACGCGCACACTGTGATATTGGTGTTCTCGATGAAGTAT
ACATTTCGGTGGATGACAGCTGGCAAACTGGCCAAGCCAGCCATCAGCCAGATGATGATGCAGGTGACTT
TGGCCACCAGCATCGTGCGGCGAA
